LOCUS       Exported 16811 bp ds-DNA circular SYN 12-MAY-2021
DEFINITION  LentiCRISPR v2 was modified into an all-in-one dox inducible
            system..
ACCESSION   .
VERSION     .
KEYWORDS    TLCV2-LoxP
SOURCE      synthetic DNA construct
  ORGANISM  synthetic DNA construct
REFERENCE   1 (bases 1 to 16811)
  TITLE     Karpf Lab plasmids
  JOURNAL   Unpublished
REFERENCE   2 (bases 1 to 16811)
  AUTHORS   .
  TITLE     Direct Submission
  JOURNAL   Exported May 12, 2021 from SnapGene Server 1.1.58
            http://www.snapgene.com
FEATURES             Location/Qualifiers
     source          1..16811
                     /organism="synthetic DNA construct"
                     /mol_type="other DNA"
     primer_bind     complement(47..66)
                     /label=pRS-marker
                     /note="pRS vectors, use to sequence yeast selectable
                     marker"
     enhancer        238..617
                     /label=CMV enhancer
                     /note="human cytomegalovirus immediate early enhancer"
     promoter        619..817
                     /label=CMV promoter
                     /note="human cytomegalovirus (CMV) immediate early
                     promoter"
     primer_bind     772..792
                     /label=CMV-F
                     /note="Human CMV immediate early promoter, forward primer"
     LTR             835..1015
                     /label=5' LTR (truncated)
                     /note="truncated 5' long terminal repeat (LTR) from HIV-1"
     misc_feature    1062..1187
                     /label=HIV-1 Psi
                     /note="packaging signal of human immunodeficiency virus
                     type 1"
     misc_feature    1680..1913
                     /label=RRE
                     /note="The Rev response element (RRE) of HIV-1 allows for
                     Rev-dependent mRNA export from the nucleus to the
                     cytoplasm."
     CDS             2098..2142
                     /codon_start=1
                     /product="antigenic peptide corresponding to amino acids
                     655 to 669 of the HIV envelope protein gp41 (Lutje Hulsik
                     et al., 2013)"
                     /label=gp41 peptide
                     /note="recognized by the 2H10 single-chain llama nanobody"
                     /translation="KNEQELLELDKWASL"
     misc_feature    2440..2557
                     /label=cPPT/CTS
                     /note="central polypurine tract and central termination
                     sequence of HIV-1"
     protein_bind    2599..2632
                     /label=loxP
                     /bound_moiety="Cre recombinase"
                     /note="Cre-mediated recombination occurs in the 8-bp core
                     sequence (GCATACAT)."
     promoter        2647..2887
                     /label=U6 promoter
                     /note="RNA polymerase III promoter for human U6 snRNA"
     primer_bind     2647..2667
                     /label=hU6-F
                     /note="Human U6 promoter, forward primer"
     primer_bind     2818..2837
                     /label=LKO.1 5'
                     /note="Human U6 promoter, forward primer"
     misc_RNA        4777..4852
                     /label=gRNA scaffold
                     /note="guide RNA scaffold for the Streptococcus pyogenes
                     CRISPR/Cas9 system"
     promoter        4889..5203
                     /label=tight TRE promoter
                     /note="Tet-responsive promoter PTight, consisting of seven
                     tet operator sequences followed by the minimal CMV
                     promoter"
     protein_bind    4897..4915
                     /gene="tetO"
                     /label=tet operator
                     /bound_moiety="tetracycline repressor TetR"
                     /note="bacterial operator O2 for the tetR and tetA genes"
     protein_bind    4933..4951
                     /gene="tetO"
                     /label=tet operator
                     /bound_moiety="tetracycline repressor TetR"
                     /note="bacterial operator O2 for the tetR and tetA genes"
     protein_bind    4968..4986
                     /gene="tetO"
                     /label=tet operator
                     /bound_moiety="tetracycline repressor TetR"
                     /note="bacterial operator O2 for the tetR and tetA genes"
     protein_bind    5004..5022
                     /gene="tetO"
                     /label=tet operator
                     /bound_moiety="tetracycline repressor TetR"
                     /note="bacterial operator O2 for the tetR and tetA genes"
     protein_bind    5040..5058
                     /gene="tetO"
                     /label=tet operator
                     /bound_moiety="tetracycline repressor TetR"
                     /note="bacterial operator O2 for the tetR and tetA genes"
     protein_bind    5075..5093
                     /gene="tetO"
                     /label=tet operator
                     /bound_moiety="tetracycline repressor TetR"
                     /note="bacterial operator O2 for the tetR and tetA genes"
     protein_bind    5111..5129
                     /gene="tetO"
                     /label=tet operator
                     /bound_moiety="tetracycline repressor TetR"
                     /note="bacterial operator O2 for the tetR and tetA genes"
     primer_bind     5176..5200
                     /label=LNCX
                     /note="Human CMV promoter, forward primer"
     regulatory      5229..5238
                     /regulatory_class="other"
                     /note="vertebrate consensus sequence for strong initiation
                     of translation (Kozak, 1987)"
     CDS             5235..9338
                     /codon_start=1
                     /product="Cas9 (Csn1) endonuclease from the Streptococcus
                     pyogenes Type II CRISPR/Cas system"
                     /label=Cas9
                     /note="generates RNA-guided double strand breaks in DNA"
                     /translation="MDKKYSIGLDIGTNSVGWAVITDEYKVPSKKFKVLGNTDRHSIKK
                     NLIGALLFDSGETAEATRLKRTARRRYTRRKNRICYLQEIFSNEMAKVDDSFFHRLEES
                     FLVEEDKKHERHPIFGNIVDEVAYHEKYPTIYHLRKKLVDSTDKADLRLIYLALAHMIK
                     FRGHFLIEGDLNPDNSDVDKLFIQLVQTYNQLFEENPINASGVDAKAILSARLSKSRRL
                     ENLIAQLPGEKKNGLFGNLIALSLGLTPNFKSNFDLAEDAKLQLSKDTYDDDLDNLLAQ
                     IGDQYADLFLAAKNLSDAILLSDILRVNTEITKAPLSASMIKRYDEHHQDLTLLKALVR
                     QQLPEKYKEIFFDQSKNGYAGYIDGGASQEEFYKFIKPILEKMDGTEELLVKLNREDLL
                     RKQRTFDNGSIPHQIHLGELHAILRRQEDFYPFLKDNREKIEKILTFRIPYYVGPLARG
                     NSRFAWMTRKSEETITPWNFEEVVDKGASAQSFIERMTNFDKNLPNEKVLPKHSLLYEY
                     FTVYNELTKVKYVTEGMRKPAFLSGEQKKAIVDLLFKTNRKVTVKQLKEDYFKKIECFD
                     SVEISGVEDRFNASLGTYHDLLKIIKDKDFLDNEENEDILEDIVLTLTLFEDREMIEER
                     LKTYAHLFDDKVMKQLKRRRYTGWGRLSRKLINGIRDKQSGKTILDFLKSDGFANRNFM
                     QLIHDDSLTFKEDIQKAQVSGQGDSLHEHIANLAGSPAIKKGILQTVKVVDELVKVMGR
                     HKPENIVIEMARENQTTQKGQKNSRERMKRIEEGIKELGSQILKEHPVENTQLQNEKLY
                     LYYLQNGRDMYVDQELDINRLSDYDVDHIVPQSFLKDDSIDNKVLTRSDKNRGKSDNVP
                     SEEVVKKMKNYWRQLLNAKLITQRKFDNLTKAERGGLSELDKAGFIKRQLVETRQITKH
                     VAQILDSRMNTKYDENDKLIREVKVITLKSKLVSDFRKDFQFYKVREINNYHHAHDAYL
                     NAVVGTALIKKYPKLESEFVYGDYKVYDVRKMIAKSEQEIGKATAKYFFYSNIMNFFKT
                     EITLANGEIRKRPLIETNGETGEIVWDKGRDFATVRKVLSMPQVNIVKKTEVQTGGFSK
                     ESILPKRNSDKLIARKKDWDPKKYGGFDSPTVAYSVLVVAKVEKGKSKKLKSVKELLGI
                     TIMERSSFEKNPIDFLEAKGYKEVKKDLIIKLPKYSLFELENGRKRMLASAGELQKGNE
                     LALPSKYVNFLYLASHYEKLKGSPEDNEQKQLFVEQHKHYLDEIIEQISEFSKRVILAD
                     ANLDKVLSAYNKHRDKPIREQAENIIHLFTLTNLGAPAAFKYFDTTIDRKRYTSTKEVL
                     DATLIHQSITGLYETRIDLSQLGGD"
     CDS             9339..9386
                     /codon_start=1
                     /product="bipartite nuclear localization signal from
                     nucleoplasmin"
                     /label=nucleoplasmin NLS
                     /translation="KRPAATKKAGQAKKKK"
     CDS             9387..9410
                     /codon_start=1
                     /product="FLAG(R) epitope tag, followed by an enterokinase
                     cleavage site"
                     /label=FLAG
                     /translation="DYKDDDDK"
     CDS             9420..9473
                     /codon_start=1
                     /product="2A peptide from Thosea asigna virus capsid
                     protein"
                     /label=T2A
                     /note="Eukaryotic ribosomes fail to insert a peptide bond
                     between the Gly and Pro residues, yielding separate
                     polypeptides."
                     /translation="EGRGSLLTCGDVEENPGP"
     CDS             9474..10190
                     /codon_start=1
                     /product="the original enhanced GFP (Yang et al., 1996)"
                     /label=EGFP
                     /note="mammalian codon-optimized"
                     /translation="VSKGEELFTGVVPILVELDGDVNGHKFSVSGEGEGDATYGKLTLK
                     FICTTGKLPVPWPTLVTTLTYGVQCFSRYPDHMKQHDFFKSAMPEGYVQERTIFFKDDG
                     NYKTRAEVKFEGDTLVNRIELKGIDFKEDGNILGHKLEYNYNSHNVYIMADKQKNGIKV
                     NFKIRHNIEDGSVQLADHYQQNTPIGDGPVLLPDNHYLSTQSALSKDPNEKRDHMVLLE
                     FVTAAGITLGMDELYK"
     CDS             9474..10187
                     /codon_start=1
                     /product="enhanced GFP"
                     /label=EGFP
                     /translation="VSKGEELFTGVVPILVELDGDVNGHKFSVSGEGEGDATYGKLTLK
                     FICTTGKLPVPWPTLVTTLTYGVQCFSRYPDHMKQHDFFKSAMPEGYVQERTIFFKDDG
                     NYKTRAEVKFEGDTLVNRIELKGIDFKEDGNILGHKLEYNYNSHNVYIMADKQKNGIKV
                     NFKIRHNIEDGSVQLADHYQQNTPIGDGPVLLPDNHYLSTQSALSKDPNEKRDHMVLLE
                     FVTAAGITLGMDELYK"
     primer_bind     complement(9516..9537)
                     /label=EGFP-N
                     /note="EGFP, reverse primer"
     primer_bind     complement(9777..9796)
                     /label=EXFP-R
                     /note="For distinguishing EGFP variants, reverse primer"
     primer_bind     10124..10145
                     /label=EGFP-C
                     /note="EGFP, forward primer"
     promoter        10201..10412
                     /label=EF-1-alpha core promoter
                     /note="core promoter for human elongation factor
                     EF-1-alpha"
     CDS             10434..11030
                     /codon_start=1
                     /gene="pac from Streptomyces alboniger"
                     /product="puromycin N-acetyltransferase"
                     /label=PuroR
                     /note="confers resistance to puromycin"
                     /translation="MTEYKPTVRLATRDDVPRAVRTLAAAFADYPATRHTVDPDRHIER
                     VTELQELFLTRVGLDIGKVWVADDGAAVAVWTTPESVEAGAVFAEIGPRMAELSGSRLA
                     AQQQMEGLLAPHRPKEPAWFLATVGVSPDHQGKGLGSAVVLPGVEAAERAGVPAFLETS
                     APRNLPFYERLGFTVTADVEVPEGPRTWCMTRKPGA"
     primer_bind     complement(10434..10453)
                     /label=Puro-R
                     /note="Puromycin resistance gene, reverse primer. Also
                     called puro-variant-R"
     primer_bind     10930..10950
                     /label=Puro-F
                     /note="Puromycin resistance gene, forward primer"
     CDS             11040..11096
                     /codon_start=1
                     /product="2A peptide from porcine teschovirus-1
                     polyprotein"
                     /label=P2A
                     /note="Eukaryotic ribosomes fail to insert a peptide bond
                     between the Gly and Pro residues, yielding separate
                     polypeptides."
                     /translation="ATNFSLLKQAGDVEENPGP"
     CDS             11097..11843
                     /codon_start=1
                     /product="improved tetracycline-controlled transactivator"
                     /label=rtTA-Advanced
                     /note="In the Tet-On(R) system, rtTA-Advanced binds to the
                     Tet-responsive element and stimulates transcription only in
                     the presence of tetracycline or doxycycline."
                     /translation="MSRLDKSKVINGALELLNGVGIEGLTTRKLAQKLGVEQPTLYWHV
                     KNKRALLDALPIEMLDRHHTHFCPLEGESWQDFLRNNAKSYRCALLSHRDGAKVHLGTR
                     PTEKQYETLENQLAFLCQQGFSLENALYALSAVGHFTLGCVLEEQEHQVAKEERETPTT
                     DSMPPLLRQAIELFDRQGAEPAFLFGLELIICGLEKQLKCESGGPTDALDDFDLDMLPA
                     DALDDFDLDMLPADALDDFDLDMLPG"
     protein_bind    11850..11883
                     /label=loxP
                     /bound_moiety="Cre recombinase"
                     /note="Cre-mediated recombination occurs in the 8-bp core
                     sequence (GCATACAT)."
     misc_feature    11903..12491
                     /label=WPRE
                     /note="woodchuck hepatitis virus posttranscriptional
                     regulatory element"
     primer_bind     complement(11956..11976)
                     /label=WPRE-R
                     /note="WPRE, reverse primer"
     CDS             complement(12374..12385)
                     /codon_start=1
                     /product="Factor Xa recognition and cleavage site"
                     /label=Factor Xa site
                     /translation="IEGR"
     LTR             12563..12796
                     /label=3' LTR (Delta-U3)
                     /note="self-inactivating 3' long terminal repeat (LTR) from
                     HIV-1"
     primer_bind     complement(12822..12839)
                     /label=BGH-rev
                     /note="Bovine growth hormone terminator, reverse primer.
                     Also called BGH reverse"
     polyA_signal    12828..13052
                     /label=bGH poly(A) signal
                     /note="bovine growth hormone polyadenylation signal"
     rep_origin      13098..13526
                     /direction=RIGHT
                     /label=f1 ori
                     /note="f1 bacteriophage origin of replication; arrow
                     indicates direction of (+) strand synthesis"
     primer_bind     complement(13185..13204)
                     /label=F1ori-R
                     /note="F1 origin, reverse primer"
     primer_bind     13395..13416
                     /label=F1ori-F
                     /note="F1 origin, forward primer"
     primer_bind     complement(13535..13555)
                     /label=pBABE 3'
                     /note="SV40 enhancer, reverse primer for pBABE vectors"
     promoter        13540..13869
                     /label=SV40 promoter
                     /note="SV40 enhancer and early promoter"
     rep_origin      13720..13855
                     /label=SV40 ori
                     /note="SV40 origin of replication"
     primer_bind     13782..13801
                     /label=SV40pro-F
                     /note="SV40 promoter/origin, forward primer"
     promoter        13917..13964
                     /label=EM7 promoter
                     /note="synthetic bacterial promoter "
     CDS             13983..14357
                     /codon_start=1
                     /gene="Sh ble from Streptoalloteichus hindustanus"
                     /product="antibiotic-binding protein"
                     /label=BleoR
                     /note="confers resistance to bleomycin, phleomycin, and
                     Zeocin(TM)"
                     /translation="MAKLTSAVPVLTARDVAGAVEFWTDRLGFSRDFVEDDFAGVVRDD
                     VTLFISAVQDQVVPDNTLAWVWVRGLDELYAEWSEVVSTNFRDASGPAMTEIGEQPWGR
                     EFALRDPAGNCVHFVAEEQD"
     polyA_signal    14487..14608
                     /label=SV40 poly(A) signal
                     /note="SV40 polyadenylation signal"
     primer_bind     complement(14524..14543)
                     /label=SV40pA-R
                     /note="SV40 polyA, reverse primer"
     primer_bind     14578..14597
                     /label=EBV-rev
                     /note="SV40 polyA terminator, reverse primer"
     primer_bind     complement(14657..14673)
                     /label=M13 rev
                     /note="common sequencing primer, one of multiple similar
                     variants"
     primer_bind     complement(14657..14673)
                     /label=M13 Reverse
                     /note="In lacZ gene. Also called M13-rev"
     primer_bind     complement(14670..14692)
                     /label=M13/pUC Reverse
                     /note="In lacZ gene"
     protein_bind    14681..14697
                     /label=lac operator
                     /bound_moiety="lac repressor encoded by lacI"
                     /note="The lac repressor binds to the lac operator to
                     inhibit transcription in E. coli. This inhibition can be
                     relieved by adding lactose or
                     isopropyl-beta-D-thiogalactopyranoside (IPTG)."
     promoter        complement(14705..14735)
                     /label=lac promoter
                     /note="promoter for the E. coli lac operon"
     protein_bind    14750..14771
                     /label=CAP binding site
                     /bound_moiety="E. coli catabolite activator protein"
                     /note="CAP binding activates transcription in the presence
                     of cAMP."
     primer_bind     complement(14888..14905)
                     /label=L4440
                     /note="L4440 vector, forward primer"
     rep_origin      complement(15059..15647)
                     /direction=LEFT
                     /label=ori
                     /note="high-copy-number ColE1/pMB1/pBR322/pUC origin of
                     replication"
     primer_bind     complement(15139..15158)
                     /label=pBR322ori-F
                     /note="pBR322 origin, forward primer"
     CDS             complement(15818..16678)
                     /codon_start=1
                     /gene="bla"
                     /product="beta-lactamase"
                     /label=AmpR
                     /note="confers resistance to ampicillin, carbenicillin, and
                     related antibiotics"
                     /translation="MSIQHFRVALIPFFAAFCLPVFAHPETLVKVKDAEDQLGARVGYI
                     ELDLNSGKILESFRPEERFPMMSTFKVLLCGAVLSRIDAGQEQLGRRIHYSQNDLVEYS
                     PVTEKHLTDGMTVRELCSAAITMSDNTAANLLLTTIGGPKELTAFLHNMGDHVTRLDRW
                     EPELNEAIPNDERDTTMPVAMATTLRKLLTGELLTLASRQQLIDWMEADKVAGPLLRSA
                     LPAGWFIADKSGAGERGSRGIIAALGPDGKPSRIVVIYTTGSQATMDERNRQIAEIGAS
                     LIKHW"
     primer_bind     16441..16460
                     /label=Amp-R
                     /note="Ampicillin resistance gene, reverse primer"
     promoter        complement(16679..16783)
                     /gene="bla"
                     /label=AmpR promoter
ORIGIN
        1 gtcgacggat cgggagatct cccgatcccc tatggtgcac tctcagtaca atctgctctg
       61 atgccgcata gttaagccag tatctgctcc ctgcttgtgt gttggaggtc gctgagtagt
      121 gcgcgagcaa aatttaagct acaacaaggc aaggcttgac cgacaattgc atgaagaatc
      181 tgcttagggt taggcgtttt gcgctgcttc gcgatgtacg ggccagatat acgcgttgac
      241 attgattatt gactagttat taatagtaat caattacggg gtcattagtt catagcccat
      301 atatggagtt ccgcgttaca taacttacgg taaatggccc gcctggctga ccgcccaacg
      361 acccccgccc attgacgtca ataatgacgt atgttcccat agtaacgcca atagggactt
      421 tccattgacg tcaatgggtg gagtatttac ggtaaactgc ccacttggca gtacatcaag
      481 tgtatcatat gccaagtacg ccccctattg acgtcaatga cggtaaatgg cccgcctggc
      541 attatgccca gtacatgacc ttatgggact ttcctacttg gcagtacatc tacgtattag
      601 tcatcgctat taccatggtg atgcggtttt ggcagtacat caatgggcgt ggatagcggt
      661 ttgactcacg gggatttcca agtctccacc ccattgacgt caatgggagt ttgttttggc
      721 accaaaatca acgggacttt ccaaaatgtc gtaacaactc cgccccattg acgcaaatgg
      781 gcggtaggcg tgtacggtgg gaggtctata taagcagcgc gttttgcctg tactgggtct
      841 ctctggttag accagatctg agcctgggag ctctctggct aactagggaa cccactgctt
      901 aagcctcaat aaagcttgcc ttgagtgctt caagtagtgt gtgcccgtct gttgtgtgac
      961 tctggtaact agagatccct cagacccttt tagtcagtgt ggaaaatctc tagcagtggc
     1021 gcccgaacag ggacttgaaa gcgaaaggga aaccagagga gctctctcga cgcaggactc
     1081 ggcttgctga agcgcgcacg gcaagaggcg aggggcggcg actggtgagt acgccaaaaa
     1141 ttttgactag cggaggctag aaggagagag atgggtgcga gagcgtcagt attaagcggg
     1201 ggagaattag atcgcgatgg gaaaaaattc ggttaaggcc agggggaaag aaaaaatata
     1261 aattaaaaca tatagtatgg gcaagcaggg agctagaacg attcgcagtt aatcctggcc
     1321 tgttagaaac atcagaaggc tgtagacaaa tactgggaca gctacaacca tcccttcaga
     1381 caggatcaga agaacttaga tcattatata atacagtagc aaccctctat tgtgtgcatc
     1441 aaaggataga gataaaagac accaaggaag ctttagacaa gatagaggaa gagcaaaaca
     1501 aaagtaagac caccgcacag caagcggccg ctgatcttca gacctggagg aggagatatg
     1561 agggacaatt ggagaagtga attatataaa tataaagtag taaaaattga accattagga
     1621 gtagcaccca ccaaggcaaa gagaagagtg gtgcagagag aaaaaagagc agtgggaata
     1681 ggagctttgt tccttgggtt cttgggagca gcaggaagca ctatgggcgc agcgtcaatg
     1741 acgctgacgg tacaggccag acaattattg tctggtatag tgcagcagca gaacaatttg
     1801 ctgagggcta ttgaggcgca acagcatctg ttgcaactca cagtctgggg catcaagcag
     1861 ctccaggcaa gaatcctggc tgtggaaaga tacctaaagg atcaacagct cctggggatt
     1921 tggggttgct ctggaaaact catttgcacc actgctgtgc cttggaatgc tagttggagt
     1981 aataaatctc tggaacagat ttggaatcac acgacctgga tggagtggga cagagaaatt
     2041 aacaattaca caagcttaat acactcctta attgaagaat cgcaaaacca gcaagaaaag
     2101 aatgaacaag aattattgga attagataaa tgggcaagtt tgtggaattg gtttaacata
     2161 acaaattggc tgtggtatat aaaattattc ataatgatag taggaggctt ggtaggttta
     2221 agaatagttt ttgctgtact ttctatagtg aatagagtta ggcagggata ttcaccatta
     2281 tcgtttcaga cccacctccc aaccccgagg ggacccgaca ggcccgaagg aatagaagaa
     2341 gaaggtggag agagagacag agacagatcc attcgattag tgaacggatc ggcactgcgt
     2401 gcgccaattc tgcagacaaa tggcagtatt catccacaat tttaaaagaa aaggggggat
     2461 tggggggtac agtgcagggg aaagaatagt agacataata gcaacagaca tacaaactaa
     2521 agaattacaa aaacaaatta caaaaattca aaattttcgg gtttattaca gggacagcag
     2581 agatccagtt tggttaatat aacttcgtat agcatacatt atacgaagtt atttaattaa
     2641 ggtaccgagg gcctatttcc catgattcct tcatatttgc atatacgata caaggctgtt
     2701 agagagataa ttagaattaa tttgactgta aacacaaaga tattagtaca aaatacgtga
     2761 cgtagaaagt aataatttct tgggtagttt gcagttttaa aattatgttt taaaatggac
     2821 tatcatatgc ttaccgtaac ttgaaagtat ttcgatttct tggctttata tatcttgtgg
     2881 aaaggacgaa acaccggaga cggttgtaaa tgagcacaca aaatacacat gctaaaatat
     2941 tatattctat gacctttata aaatcaacca aaatcttctt tttaataact ttagtatcaa
     3001 taattagaat ttttatgttc ctttttgcaa acttttaata aaaatgagca aaataaaaaa
     3061 acgctagttt tagtaactcg cgttgttttc ttcaccttta ataatagcta ctccaccact
     3121 tgttcctaag cggtcagctc ctgcttcaat cattttttga gcatcttcaa atgttctaac
     3181 tccaccagct gctttaacta aagcattgtc tttaacaact gacttcatta gtttaacatc
     3241 ttcaaatgtt gcacctgatt ttgaaaatcc tgttgatgtt ttaacaaatt ctaatccagc
     3301 ttcaacagct atttcacaag ctttcatgat ttcttctttt gttaataaac aattttccat
     3361 aatacattta acaacatgtg atccagctgc tttttttaca gctttcatgt cttctaaaac
     3421 taattcataa tttttgtctt ttaatgcacc aatatttaat accatatcaa tttctgttgc
     3481 accatcttta attgcttcag aaacttcgaa tgcttttgta gctgttgtgc atgcacctag
     3541 aggaaaacct acaacatttg ttattcctac atttgtgcct tttaataatt ctttacaata
     3601 gcttgttcaa tatgaattaa cacaaactgt tgcaaaatca aattcaattg cttcatcaca
     3661 taattgttta atttcagctt tcgtagcatc ttgttttaat aatgtgtgat ctatatattt
     3721 gtttagtttc attttttctc ctatatattc atttttaatt ttaattcttt aataatttcg
     3781 tctactttaa ctttagcgtt ttgaacagat tcaccaacac ctataaaata aatttttagt
     3841 ttaggttcag ttccacttgg gcgaacagca aatcatgact tatcttctaa ataaaatttt
     3901 agtaagtctt gtcctggcat attatacatt ccatcgatgt agtcttcaac attaacaact
     3961 ttaagtccag caatttgagt taagggtgtt gctctcaatg atttcattaa tggttcaatt
     4021 tttaatttct tttcttctgg tttaaaattc aagtttaaag tgaaagtgta atatgcaccc
     4081 atttctttaa ataaatcttc taaatagtct actaatgttt tattttgttt tttataaaat
     4141 caagcagcct ctgctattaa tatagaagct tgtattccat ctttatctct agctgagtca
     4201 tcaattacat atccataact ttcttcataa gcaaaaacaa aatttaatcc gttatcttct
     4261 tctttagcaa tttctctacc cattcattta aatccagtta aagtttttac aatattaact
     4321 ccatattttt catgagcgat tctatcaccc aaatcacttg ttacaaaact tgaatataga
     4381 gccggatttt ttggaatgct atttaagcgt tttagatttg ataattttca atcaattaaa
     4441 attggtcctg tttgatttcc atctaatctt acaaaatgac catcatgttt tattgccatt
     4501 ccaaatctgt cagcatctgg gtcattcata ataataatat ctgcatcatg tttaatacca
     4561 tattcaagcg gtatttttca tgcaggatca aattctggat ttggatttac aacattttta
     4621 aatgtttcat cttcaaatgc atgctcttca acctcaataa cgttatatcc tgattcacgt
     4681 aatatttttg gggtaaattt agttcctgtt ccattaactg cgctaaaaat aatttttaaa
     4741 tcttttttag cttcttgctc ttttttgtac gtctctgttt tagagctaga aatagcaagt
     4801 taaaataagg ctagtccgtt atcaacttga aaaagtggca ccgagtcggt gcttttttga
     4861 attcactttg gccgcgaatc gatatgtcga gtttactccc tatcagtgat agagaacgta
     4921 tgtcgagttt actccctatc agtgatagag aacgatgtcg agtttactcc ctatcagtga
     4981 tagagaacgt atgtcgagtt tactccctat cagtgataga gaacgtatgt cgagtttact
     5041 ccctatcagt gatagagaac gtatgtcgag tttatcccta tcagtgatag agaacgtatg
     5101 tcgagtttac tccctatcag tgatagagaa cgtatgtcga ggtaggcgtg tacggtggga
     5161 ggcctatata agcagagctc gtttagtgaa ccgtcagatc gcctggagaa taccggttct
     5221 agagcgctgc caccatggac aagaagtaca gcatcggcct ggacatcggc accaactctg
     5281 tgggctgggc cgtgatcacc gacgagtaca aggtgcccag caagaaattc aaggtgctgg
     5341 gcaacaccga ccggcacagc atcaagaaga acctgatcgg agccctgctg ttcgacagcg
     5401 gcgaaacagc cgaggccacc cggctgaaga gaaccgccag aagaagatac accagacgga
     5461 agaaccggat ctgctatctg caagagatct tcagcaacga gatggccaag gtggacgaca
     5521 gcttcttcca cagactggaa gagtccttcc tggtggaaga ggataagaag cacgagcggc
     5581 accccatctt cggcaacatc gtggacgagg tggcctacca cgagaagtac cccaccatct
     5641 accacctgag aaagaaactg gtggacagca ccgacaaggc cgacctgcgg ctgatctatc
     5701 tggccctggc ccacatgatc aagttccggg gccacttcct gatcgagggc gacctgaacc
     5761 ccgacaacag cgacgtggac aagctgttca tccagctggt gcagacctac aaccagctgt
     5821 tcgaggaaaa ccccatcaac gccagcggcg tggacgccaa ggccatcctg tctgccagac
     5881 tgagcaagag cagacggctg gaaaatctga tcgcccagct gcccggcgag aagaagaatg
     5941 gcctgttcgg aaacctgatt gccctgagcc tgggcctgac ccccaacttc aagagcaact
     6001 tcgacctggc cgaggatgcc aaactgcagc tgagcaagga cacctacgac gacgacctgg
     6061 acaacctgct ggcccagatc ggcgaccagt acgccgacct gtttctggcc gccaagaacc
     6121 tgtccgacgc catcctgctg agcgacatcc tgagagtgaa caccgagatc accaaggccc
     6181 ccctgagcgc ctctatgatc aagagatacg acgagcacca ccaggacctg accctgctga
     6241 aagctctcgt gcggcagcag ctgcctgaga agtacaaaga gattttcttc gaccagagca
     6301 agaacggcta cgccggctac attgacggcg gagccagcca ggaagagttc tacaagttca
     6361 tcaagcccat cctggaaaag atggacggca ccgaggaact gctcgtgaag ctgaacagag
     6421 aggacctgct gcggaagcag cggaccttcg acaacggcag catcccccac cagatccacc
     6481 tgggagagct gcacgccatt ctgcggcggc aggaagattt ttacccattc ctgaaggaca
     6541 accgggaaaa gatcgagaag atcctgacct tccgcatccc ctactacgtg ggccctctgg
     6601 ccaggggaaa cagcagattc gcctggatga ccagaaagag cgaggaaacc atcaccccct
     6661 ggaacttcga ggaagtggtg gacaagggcg cttccgccca gagcttcatc gagcggatga
     6721 ccaacttcga taagaacctg cccaacgaga aggtgctgcc caagcacagc ctgctgtacg
     6781 agtacttcac cgtgtataac gagctgacca aagtgaaata cgtgaccgag ggaatgagaa
     6841 agcccgcctt cctgagcggc gagcagaaaa aggccatcgt ggacctgctg ttcaagacca
     6901 accggaaagt gaccgtgaag cagctgaaag aggactactt caagaaaatc gagtgcttcg
     6961 actccgtgga aatctccggc gtggaagatc ggttcaacgc ctccctgggc acataccacg
     7021 atctgctgaa aattatcaag gacaaggact tcctggacaa tgaggaaaac gaggacattc
     7081 tggaagatat cgtgctgacc ctgacactgt ttgaggacag agagatgatc gaggaacggc
     7141 tgaaaaccta tgcccacctg ttcgacgaca aagtgatgaa gcagctgaag cggcggagat
     7201 acaccggctg gggcaggctg agccggaagc tgatcaacgg catccgggac aagcagtccg
     7261 gcaagacaat cctggatttc ctgaagtccg acggcttcgc caacagaaac ttcatgcagc
     7321 tgatccacga cgacagcctg acctttaaag aggacatcca gaaagcccag gtgtccggcc
     7381 agggcgatag cctgcacgag cacattgcca atctggccgg cagccccgcc attaagaagg
     7441 gcatcctgca gacagtgaag gtggtggacg agctcgtgaa agtgatgggc cggcacaagc
     7501 ccgagaacat cgtgatcgaa atggccagag agaaccagac cacccagaag ggacagaaga
     7561 acagccgcga gagaatgaag cggatcgaag agggcatcaa agagctgggc agccagatcc
     7621 tgaaagaaca ccccgtggaa aacacccagc tgcagaacga gaagctgtac ctgtactacc
     7681 tgcagaatgg gcgggatatg tacgtggacc aggaactgga catcaaccgg ctgtccgact
     7741 acgatgtgga ccatatcgtg cctcagagct ttctgaagga cgactccatc gacaacaagg
     7801 tgctgaccag aagcgacaag aaccggggca agagcgacaa cgtgccctcc gaagaggtcg
     7861 tgaagaagat gaagaactac tggcggcagc tgctgaacgc caagctgatt acccagagaa
     7921 agttcgacaa tctgaccaag gccgagagag gcggcctgag cgaactggat aaggccggct
     7981 tcatcaagag acagctggtg gaaacccggc agatcacaaa gcacgtggca cagatcctgg
     8041 actcccggat gaacactaag tacgacgaga atgacaagct gatccgggaa gtgaaagtga
     8101 tcaccctgaa gtccaagctg gtgtccgatt tccggaagga tttccagttt tacaaagtgc
     8161 gcgagatcaa caactaccac cacgcccacg acgcctacct gaacgccgtc gtgggaaccg
     8221 ccctgatcaa aaagtaccct aagctggaaa gcgagttcgt gtacggcgac tacaaggtgt
     8281 acgacgtgcg gaagatgatc gccaagagcg agcaggaaat cggcaaggct accgccaagt
     8341 acttcttcta cagcaacatc atgaactttt tcaagaccga gattaccctg gccaacggcg
     8401 agatccggaa gcggcctctg atcgagacaa acggcgaaac cggggagatc gtgtgggata
     8461 agggccggga ttttgccacc gtgcggaaag tgctgagcat gccccaagtg aatatcgtga
     8521 aaaagaccga ggtgcagaca ggcggcttca gcaaagagtc tatcctgccc aagaggaaca
     8581 gcgataagct gatcgccaga aagaaggact gggaccctaa gaagtacggc ggcttcgaca
     8641 gccccaccgt ggcctattct gtgctggtgg tggccaaagt ggaaaagggc aagtccaaga
     8701 aactgaagag tgtgaaagag ctgctgggga tcaccatcat ggaaagaagc agcttcgaga
     8761 agaatcccat cgactttctg gaagccaagg gctacaaaga agtgaaaaag gacctgatca
     8821 tcaagctgcc taagtactcc ctgttcgagc tggaaaacgg ccggaagaga atgctggcct
     8881 ctgccggcga actgcagaag ggaaacgaac tggccctgcc ctccaaatat gtgaacttcc
     8941 tgtacctggc cagccactat gagaagctga agggctcccc cgaggataat gagcagaaac
     9001 agctgtttgt ggaacagcac aagcactacc tggacgagat catcgagcag atcagcgagt
     9061 tctccaagag agtgatcctg gccgacgcta atctggacaa agtgctgtcc gcctacaaca
     9121 agcaccggga taagcccatc agagagcagg ccgagaatat catccacctg tttaccctga
     9181 ccaatctggg agcccctgcc gccttcaagt actttgacac caccatcgac cggaagaggt
     9241 acaccagcac caaagaggtg ctggacgcca ccctgatcca ccagagcatc accggcctgt
     9301 acgagacacg gatcgacctg tctcagctgg gaggcgacaa gcgacctgcc gccacaaaga
     9361 aggctggaca ggctaagaag aagaaagatt acaaagacga tgacgataag ggatccggag
     9421 agggcagagg aagtctgcta acatgcggtg acgtcgagga gaatcctggc ccagtgagca
     9481 agggcgagga gctgttcacc ggggtggtgc ccatcctggt cgagctggac ggcgacgtaa
     9541 acggccacaa gttcagcgtg tccggcgagg gcgagggcga tgccacctac ggcaagctga
     9601 ccctgaagtt catctgcacc accggcaagc tgcccgtgcc ctggcccacc ctcgtgacca
     9661 ccctgaccta cggcgtgcag tgcttcagcc gctaccccga ccacatgaag cagcacgact
     9721 tcttcaagtc cgccatgccc gaaggctacg tccaggagcg caccatcttc ttcaaggacg
     9781 acggcaacta caagacccgc gccgaggtga agttcgaggg cgacaccctg gtgaaccgca
     9841 tcgagctgaa gggcatcgac ttcaaggagg acggcaacat cctggggcac aagctggagt
     9901 acaactacaa cagccacaac gtctatatca tggccgacaa gcagaagaac ggcatcaagg
     9961 tgaacttcaa gatccgccac aacatcgagg acggcagcgt gcagctcgcc gaccactacc
    10021 agcagaacac ccccatcggc gacggccccg tgctgctgcc cgacaaccac tacctgagca
    10081 cccagtccgc cctgagcaaa gaccccaacg agaagcgcga tcacatggtc ctgctggagt
    10141 tcgtgaccgc cgccgggatc actctcggca tggacgagct gtacaagtaa gctagcatcc
    10201 gggcagagcg cacatcgccc acagtccccg agaagttggg gggaggggtc ggcaattgat
    10261 ccggtgccta gagaaggtgg cgcggggtaa actgggaaag tgatgtcgtg tactggctcc
    10321 gcctttttcc cgagggtggg ggagaaccgt atataagtgc agtagtcgcc gtgaacgttc
    10381 tttttcgcaa cgggtttgcc gccagaacac agactgcgat cgcaatgtac agtatgaccg
    10441 agtacaagcc cacggtgcgc ctcgccaccc gcgacgacgt ccccagggcc gtacgcaccc
    10501 tcgccgccgc gttcgccgac taccccgcca cgcgccacac cgtcgatccg gaccgccaca
    10561 tcgagcgggt caccgagctg caagaactct tcctcacgcg cgtcgggctc gacatcggca
    10621 aggtgtgggt cgcggacgac ggcgccgcgg tggcggtctg gaccacgccg gagagcgtcg
    10681 aagcgggggc ggtgttcgcc gagatcggcc cgcgcatggc cgagttgagc ggttcccggc
    10741 tggccgcgca gcaacagatg gaaggcctcc tggcgccgca ccggcccaag gagcccgcgt
    10801 ggttcctggc caccgtcgga gtctcgcccg accaccaggg caagggtctg ggcagcgccg
    10861 tcgtgctccc cggagtggag gcggccgagc gcgccggggt gcccgccttc ctggagacct
    10921 ccgcgccccg caacctcccc ttctacgagc ggctcggctt caccgtcacc gccgacgtcg
    10981 aggtgcccga aggaccgcgc acctggtgca tgacccgcaa gcccggtgcc ggttccggcg
    11041 caacaaactt ctctctgctg aaacaagccg gagatgtcga agagaatcct ggaccgatgt
    11101 ctagactgga caagagcaaa gtcataaacg gagctctgga attactcaat ggtgtcggta
    11161 tcgaaggcct gacgacaagg aaactcgctc aaaagctggg agttgagcag cctaccctgt
    11221 actggcacgt gaagaacaag cgggccctgc tcgatgccct gccaatcgag atgctggaca
    11281 ggcatcatac ccacttctgc cccctggaag gcgagtcatg gcaagacttt ctgcggaaca
    11341 acgccaagtc ataccgctgt gctctcctct cacatcgcga cggggctaaa gtgcatctcg
    11401 gcacccgccc aacagagaaa cagtacgaaa ccctggaaaa tcagctcgcg ttcctgtgtc
    11461 agcaaggctt ctccctggag aacgcactgt acgctctgtc cgccgtgggc cactttacac
    11521 tgggctgcgt attggaggaa caggagcatc aagtagcaaa agaggaaaga gagacaccta
    11581 ccaccgattc tatgccccca cttctgagac aagcaattga gctgttcgac cggcagggag
    11641 ccgaacctgc cttccttttc ggcctggaac taatcatatg tggcctggag aaacagctaa
    11701 agtgcgaaag cggcgggccg accgacgccc ttgacgattt tgacttagac atgctcccag
    11761 ccgatgccct tgacgacttt gaccttgata tgctgcctgc tgacgctctt gacgattttg
    11821 accttgacat gctccccggg taactcgaga taacttcgta tagcatacat tatacgaagt
    11881 tattcgagcg cgttaagtcg acaatcaacc tctggattac aaaatttgtg aaagattgac
    11941 tggtattctt aactatgttg ctccttttac gctatgtgga tacgctgctt taatgccttt
    12001 gtatcatgct attgcttccc gtatggcttt cattttctcc tccttgtata aatcctggtt
    12061 gctgtctctt tatgaggagt tgtggcccgt tgtcaggcaa cgtggcgtgg tgtgcactgt
    12121 gtttgctgac gcaaccccca ctggttgggg cattgccacc acctgtcagc tcctttccgg
    12181 gactttcgct ttccccctcc ctattgccac ggcggaactc atcgccgcct gccttgcccg
    12241 ctgctggaca ggggctcggc tgttgggcac tgacaattcc gtggtgttgt cggggaaatc
    12301 atcgtccttt ccttggctgc tcgcctgtgt tgccacctgg attctgcgcg ggacgtcctt
    12361 ctgctacgtc ccttcggccc tcaatccagc ggaccttcct tcccgcggcc tgctgccggc
    12421 tctgcggcct cttccgcgtc ttcgccttcg ccctcagacg agtcggatct ccctttgggc
    12481 cgcctccccg cgtcgacttt aagaccaatg acttacaagg cagctgtaga tcttagccac
    12541 tttttaaaag aaaagggggg actggaaggg ctaattcact cccaacgaag acaagatctg
    12601 ctttttgctt gtactgggtc tctctggtta gaccagatct gagcctggga gctctctggc
    12661 taactaggga acccactgct taagcctcaa taaagcttgc cttgagtgct tcaagtagtg
    12721 tgtgcccgtc tgttgtgtga ctctggtaac tagagatccc tcagaccctt ttagtcagtg
    12781 tggaaaatct ctagcagggc ccgtttaaac ccgctgatca gcctcgactg tgccttctag
    12841 ttgccagcca tctgttgttt gcccctcccc cgtgccttcc ttgaccctgg aaggtgccac
    12901 tcccactgtc ctttcctaat aaaatgagga aattgcatcg cattgtctga gtaggtgtca
    12961 ttctattctg gggggtgggg tggggcagga cagcaagggg gaggattggg aagacaatag
    13021 caggcatgct ggggatgcgg tgggctctat ggcttctgag gcggaaagaa ccagctgggg
    13081 ctctaggggg tatccccnnn nnnnnnnnnn nnnnnnnnnn nnnnnnnnnn nnnnnnnnnn
    13141 nnnnnnnnnn nnnnnnnnnn nnnnnnnnnn nnnnnnnnnn nnnnnnnnnn nnnnnnnnnn
    13201 nnnnnnnnnn nnnnnnnnnn ncnnnnnnnn nnnnnnnnnn nnnnnnnnnn nnnnnnnnnn
    13261 nnnnnnnnnn nnnnnnnnnn nnnnnnnnnn nnnnnnnnnn nnnnnnnnnn nnnannnnnn
    13321 nnnnnnnnnn nnnnnnnnnn nnnnnnnnnn nnnnnnnnnn nnncctttga cgttggagtc
    13381 cacgttcttt aatagtggac tcttgttcca aactggaaca acactcaacc ctatctcggt
    13441 ctattctttt gatttataag ggattttgcc gatttcggcc tattggttaa aaaatgagct
    13501 gatttaacaa aaatttaacg cgaattaatt ctgtggaatg tgtgtcagtt agggtgtgga
    13561 aagtccccag gctccccagc aggcagaagt atgcaaagca tgcatctcaa ttagtcagca
    13621 accaggtgtg gaaagtcccc aggctcccca gcaggcagaa gtatgcaaag catgcatctc
    13681 aattagtcag caaccatagt cccgccccta actccgccca tcccgcccct aactccgccc
    13741 agttccgccc attctccgcc ccatggctga ctaatttttt ttatttatgc agaggccgag
    13801 gccgcctctg cctctgagct attccagaag tagtgaggag gcttttttgg aggcctaggc
    13861 ttttgcaaaa agctcccggg agcttgtata tccattttcg gatctgatca gcacgtgttg
    13921 acaattaatc atcggcatag tatatcggca tagtataata cgacaaggtg aggaactaaa
    13981 ccatggccaa gttgaccagt gccgttccgg tgctcaccgc gcgcgacgtc gccggagcgg
    14041 tcgagttctg gaccgaccgg ctcgggttct cccgggactt cgtggaggac gacttcgccg
    14101 gtgtggtccg ggacgacgtg accctgttca tcagcgcggt ccaggaccag gtggtgccgg
    14161 acaacaccct ggcctgggtg tgggtgcgcg gcctggacga gctgtacgcc gagtggtcgg
    14221 aggtcgtgtc cacgaacttc cgggacgcct ccgggccggc catgaccgag atcggcgagc
    14281 agccgtgggg gcgggagttc gccctgcgcg acccggccgg caactgcgtg cacttcgtgg
    14341 ccgaggagca ggactgacac gtgctacgag atttcgattc caccgccgcc ttctatgaaa
    14401 ggttgggctt cggaatcgtt ttccgggacg ccggctggat gatcctccag cgcggggatc
    14461 tcatgctgga gttcttcgcc caccccaact tgtttattgc agcttataat ggttacaaat
    14521 aaagcaatag catcacaaat ttcacaaata aagcattttt ttcactgcat tctagttgtg
    14581 gtttgtccaa actcatcaat gtatcttatc atgtctgtat accgtcgacc tctagctaga
    14641 gcttggcgta atcatggtca tagctgtttc ctgtgtgaaa ttgttatccg ctcacaattc
    14701 cacacaacat acgagccgga agcataaagt gtaaagcctg gggtgcctaa tgagtgagct
    14761 aactcacatt aattgcgttg cgctcactgc ccgctttcca gtcgggaaac ctgtcgtgcc
    14821 agctgcatta atgaatcggc caacgcgcgg ggagaggcgg tttgcgtatt gggcgctctt
    14881 ccgcttcctc gctcactgac tcgctgcgct cggtcgttcg gctgcggcga gcggtatcag
    14941 ctcactcaaa ggcggtaata cggttatcca cagaatcagg ggataacgca ggaaagaaca
    15001 tgtgagcaaa aggccagcaa aaggccagga accgtaaaaa ggccgcgttg ctggcgtttt
    15061 tccataggct ccgcccccct gacgagcatc acaaaaatcg acgctcaagt cagaggtggc
    15121 gaaacccgac aggactataa agataccagg cgtttccccc tggaagctcc ctcgtgcgct
    15181 ctcctgttcc gaccctgccg cttaccggat acctgtccgc ctttctccct tcgggaagcg
    15241 tggcgctttc tcatagctca cgctgtaggt atctcagttc ggtgtaggtc gttcgctcca
    15301 agctgggctg tgtgcacgaa ccccccgttc agcccgaccg ctgcgcctta tccggtaact
    15361 atcgtcttga gtccaacccg gtaagacacg acttatcgcc actggcagca gccactggta
    15421 acaggattag cagagcgagg tatgtaggcg gtgctacaga gttcttgaag tggtggccta
    15481 actacggcta cactagaaga acagtatttg gtatctgcgc tctgctgaag ccagttacct
    15541 tcggaaaaag agttggtagc tcttgatccg gcaaacaaac caccgctggt agcggtggtt
    15601 tttttgtttg caagcagcag attacgcgca gaaaaaaagg atctcaagaa gatcctttga
    15661 tcttttctac ggggtctgac gctcagtgga acgaaaactc acgttaaggg attttggtca
    15721 tgagattatc aaaaaggatc ttcacctaga tccttttaaa ttaaaaatga agttttaaat
    15781 caatctaaag tatatatgag taaacttggt ctgacagtta ccaatgctta atcagtgagg
    15841 cacctatctc agcgatctgt ctatttcgtt catccatagt tgcctgactc cccgtcgtgt
    15901 agataactac gatacgggag ggcttaccat ctggccccag tgctgcaatg ataccgcgag
    15961 acccacgctc accggctcca gatttatcag caataaacca gccagccgga agggccgagc
    16021 gcagaagtgg tcctgcaact ttatccgcct ccatccagtc tattaattgt tgccgggaag
    16081 ctagagtaag tagttcgcca gttaatagtt tgcgcaacgt tgttgccatt gctacaggca
    16141 tcgtggtgtc acgctcgtcg tttggtatgg cttcattcag ctccggttcc caacgatcaa
    16201 ggcgagttac atgatccccc atgttgtgca aaaaagcggt tagctccttc ggtcctccga
    16261 tcgttgtcag aagtaagttg gccgcagtgt tatcactcat ggttatggca gcactgcata
    16321 attctcttac tgtcatgcca tccgtaagat gcttttctgt gactggtgag tactcaacca
    16381 agtcattctg agaatagtgt atgcggcgac cgagttgctc ttgcccggcg tcaatacggg
    16441 ataataccgc gccacatagc agaactttaa aagtgctcat cattggaaaa cgttcttcgg
    16501 ggcgaaaact ctcaaggatc ttaccgctgt tgagatccag ttcgatgtaa cccactcgtg
    16561 cacccaactg atcttcagca tcttttactt tcaccagcgt ttctgggtga gcaaaaacag
    16621 gaaggcaaaa tgccgcaaaa aagggaataa gggcgacacg gaaatgttga atactcatac
    16681 tcttcctttt tcaatattat tgaagcattt atcagggtta ttgtctcatg agcggataca
    16741 tatttgaatg tatttagaaa aataaacaaa taggggttcc gcgcacattt ccccgaaaag
    16801 tgccacctga c
//
