[The description below was written by a language model from this plasmid's Addgene catalogue record and the feature table of its GenBank file.]
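Description:
TLCV2-LoxP is a 16.8 kb third-generation-style, self-inactivating HIV-1 lentiviral vector derived from lentiCRISPR v2 and reworked into an all-in-one doxycycline-inducible CRISPR/Cas9 system. In bacteria it is maintained through a high-copy ColE1/pUC origin with ampicillin resistance. The backbone also carries an f1 origin and an SV40/EM7-driven bleomycin (Zeocin) resistance cassette that lies outside the viral genome. Viral RNA is transcribed from a CMV enhancer/promoter fused to a truncated 5' LTR. The packaged region contains the Psi signal, RRE, cPPT/CTS, WPRE and a ΔU3 3' LTR, followed by a bGH polyadenylation signal.

The payload consists of three expression units. A human U6 promoter constitutively drives an sgRNA built on the S. pyogenes gRNA scaffold. No guide sequence is recorded, and the roughly 1.9 kb unannotated gap between the promoter and the scaffold is consistent with a replaceable filler for guide cloning, although the record does not say so. A tight TRE promoter with seven tet operators and a minimal CMV promoter controls Cas9 carrying a nucleoplasmin NLS and a FLAG tag, linked through T2A to EGFP, so induced cells can be identified by fluorescence. An EF-1α core promoter constitutively expresses puromycin N-acetyltransferase joined by P2A to rtTA-Advanced. This provides both selection of transduced mammalian cells and the Tet-On transactivator that switches on the TRE only when doxycycline is present. The catalogue lists U6 as the insert promoter, but the feature table shows that Cas9-2A-EGFP is driven by the TRE.

Two loxP sites flank the whole block from U6 through rtTA, so Cre recombinase can excise the integrated sgRNA, Cas9-EGFP and puro-rtTA cassettes. The vector therefore suits temporally controlled genome editing in stably transduced cells, with the option of removing the editing machinery afterwards.
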