Addgene plasmid #127098: TLCV2-LoxP
Purpose: LentiCRISPR v2 was modified into an all-in-one dox inducible system.
Depositing lab: Adam Karpf. Depositing organization: University of Nebraska Medical Center.
Backbone
  Vector backbone: lentiCRISPR v2
  Modifications to backbone: LentiCRISPR v2 was modified into an all-in-one dox inducible system. The addition of doxycycline induces Cas9-2A-eGFP. The U6 promoter drives constitutive sgRNA expression. The LoxP sites allow the entire insert to be deleted upon addition of Cre recombinase.
  Vector type: Lentiviral
  Selectable markers: Puromycin
Growth in bacteria
  Bacterial resistance: Ampicillin, 100 μg/mL
  Growth temperature: 37°C
  Growth strain: NEB Stable
  Copy number: High Copy
Gene/Insert
  Gene/Insert name: Cas9-2A-eGFP (alt names: Cas9; enhanced GFP)
  gRNA/shRNA sequence: na
  Species: H. sapiens (human)
  Promoter: U6
  Cloning method: Restriction Enzyme; 5′ cloning site unknown (unknown if destroyed); 3′ cloning site unknown (unknown if destroyed)
  Sequencing primers: 5′ unknown
Terms and licenses: Academic/Nonprofit Terms; Industry Terms: Not Available to Industry
How to cite: TLCV2-LoxP was a gift from Adam Karpf (Addgene plasmid # 127098 ; http://n2t.net/addgene:127098 ; RRID:Addgene_127098)
